Addgene plasmid #146510: pCIneo-lambdaN-HA-HsTNRC6Biso1_1250-1723_H
Purpose: Mammalian Expression of HsTNRC6Biso1_1250-1723
Depositing lab: Elisa Izaurralde. Depositing organization: Max Planck Institute for Developmental Biology. Publication: A C-terminal silencing domain in GW182 is essential for miRNA function. Eulalio A, Helms S, Fritzsch C, Fauser M, Izaurralde E. RNA. 2009 Jun;15(6):1067-77. doi: 10.1261/rna.1605509. Epub 2009 Apr 21. PubMed 19383769.
Backbone
  Vector backbone: pCI-neo
  Vector type: Mammalian Expression
Growth in bacteria
  Bacterial resistance: Ampicillin, 100 μg/mL
  Growth temperature: 37°C
  Growth strain: DH5alpha
  Copy number: High Copy
Gene/Insert
  Gene/Insert name: HsTNRC6Biso1_1250-1723
  Species: H. sapiens (human)
  Entrez Gene: TNRC6B (a.k.a. GDSBA)
  Cloning method: Unknown
Terms and licenses: Academic/Nonprofit Terms; Industry Terms: Not Available to Industry
Depositor comments: ORF extracted from NCBI: NM_015088.2 Plasmids from this collection were made available to the research community and donated after the lab closed. Please note that the sequence provided by the depositing laboratory may be theoretical/predicted or based on Sanger sequencing results. There may be discrepancies between sequencing results obtained by Addgene and the depositor sequence. If an Addgene verified sequence is not available, please contact before placing your order to request that our lab fully sequence the plasmid.
How to cite: pCIneo-lambdaN-HA-HsTNRC6Biso1_1250-1723_H was a gift from Elisa Izaurralde (Addgene plasmid # 146510 ; http://n2t.net/addgene:146510 ; RRID:Addgene_146510)
