[The description below was written by a language model from this plasmid's Addgene catalogue record and pLannotate feature annotations shown in this document.]
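Description:
pCIneo-lambdaN-HA-HsTNRC6Biso1_1250-1723_H is a mammalian expression plasmid of about 7 kb built on the pCI-neo backbone. It is propagated in E. coli from a high-copy ColE1/pUC-type origin under ampicillin selection (β-lactamase driven by its own promoter), and it also carries an f1 phage origin that allows single-stranded DNA production. For selection in mammalian cells, an SV40 enhancer/early promoter drives a neomycin phosphotransferase gene followed by a synthetic poly(A) signal, which permits G418 selection of stable transfectants.

The expression cassette uses the human CMV immediate-early enhancer and promoter, followed by a chimeric β-globin/immunoglobulin intron that typically improves transcript processing and expression, and it ends in an SV40 polyadenylation signal. A T7 promoter lies upstream of the coding region and a partial T3 promoter downstream. The open reading frame encodes a short fragment of the bacteriophage lambda N protein, then an HA epitope (annotated as a partial match to a 3xHA tag, consistent with a single copy), fused to residues 1250–1723 of human TNRC6B isoform 1, a GW182-family protein that acts with Argonaute proteins in miRNA- and siRNA-mediated silencing. The lambda N peptide is an RNA-binding module that recognises BoxB hairpins, so this type of fusion is generally used in tethering assays, where the protein is recruited directly to a BoxB-containing reporter mRNA to test its silencing activity independently of miRNA targeting. The associated publication concerns a C-terminal silencing domain in GW182 proteins, which fits the C-terminal fragment carried here; the HA tag allows detection of the fusion. The cloning method is not recorded, and the depositor sequence may be theoretical.
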