Features (pLannotate 1.2.2; 21 found; start..end, strand, type, name):
    140..517     +  enhancer       CMV enhancer: human cytomegalovirus immediate early enhancer
    518..729     +  promoter       CMV promoter: human cytomegalovirus (CMV) immediate early promoter
    890..1022    +  intron         chimeric intron: chimera between introns from human β-globin and immunoglobulin heavy chain genes
   1067..1085    +  promoter       T7 promoter: promoter for bacteriophage T7 RNA polymerase
   1095..1169    +  CDS            N (fragment): REGN_LAMBD - Experimental evidence at protein level: Swiss-Prot protein existence level 1. Plays a role as a transcriptional antitermination factor that allows the virus to initiate its lytic phase. Activates expression of the delayed viral early genes by modifying host RNA polymerase (RNAP) into a form that is resistant to termination signals. This antitermination function requires the host NusA protein which serves to stabilize the interaction between antitermination protein N and host RNA polymerase. From Escherichia phage lambda (Bacteriophage lambda).
   1203..1229    +  CDS            3xHA (fragment): three tandem HA epitope tags
   1230..2651    +  CDS            TNRC6B (fragment): TNR6B_HUMAN - Also known as KIAA1093. Experimental evidence at protein level: Swiss-Prot protein existence level 1. Plays a role in RNA-mediated gene silencing by both micro- RNAs (miRNAs) and short interfering RNAs (siRNAs) (PubMed:16289642, PubMed:19167051, PubMed:19304925, PubMed:32354837). Required for miRNA- dependent translational repression and siRNA-dependent endonucleolytic cleavage of complementary mRNAs by argonaute family proteins (PubMed:16289642, PubMed:19167051, PubMed:19304925, PubMed:32354837). As scaffolding protein associates with argonaute proteins bound to partially comple
   2666..2683    -  promoter       T3 promoter (fragment): promoter for bacteriophage T3 RNA polymerase
   2701..2822    -  polyA_signal   SV40 poly(A) signal: SV40 polyadenylation signal
   2845..2913    -  CDS            large T antigen (fragment): large T antigen from SV40 (simian virus 40)
   2937..3004    +  CDS            lacZα (fragment): LacZα fragment of β-galactosidase; lacZ fragment
   3008..3436    +  rep_origin     f1 ori (sequence partly withheld): f1 bacteriophage origin of replication; arrow indicates direction of (+) strand synthesis
   3464..3515    -  misc_feature   bom (fragment): basis of mobility region from pBR322
   3580..3937    +  promoter       SV40 promoter: SV40 enhancer and early promoter
   3988..4779    +  CDS            neo: KKA2_KLEPN - Also known as kan, nptII. Experimental evidence at protein level: Swiss-Prot protein existence level 1. Resistance to kanamycin, neomycin, paromomycin, ribostamycin, butirosin and gentamicin B. From Klebsiella pneumoniae.
   4846..4894    +  polyA_signal   poly(A) signal: synthetic polyadenylation signal
   4914..4968    -  misc_feature   bom (fragment): basis of mobility region from pBR322
   5070..5105    -  CDS            rop (fragment): Rop protein, which maintains plasmids at low copy number; rop
   5200..5304    +  promoter       AmpR promoter: bla
   5305..6165    +  CDS            AmpR: β-lactamase; bla; confers resistance to ampicillin, carbenicillin, and related antibiotics
   6336..6924    +  rep_origin     ori: high-copy-number ColE1/pMB1/pBR322/pUC origin of replication
>Addgene plasmid #146510 | pCIneo-lambdaN-HA-HsTNRC6Biso1_1250-1723_H | depositor full sequence | sequence record 288956 | Full Sequence
TCAATATTGGCCATTAGCCATATTATTCATTGGTTATATAGCATAAATCAATATTGGCTATTGGCCATTG
CATACGTTGTATCTATATCATAATATGTACATTTATATTGGCTCATGTCCAATATGACCGCCATGTTGGC
ATTGATTATTGACTAGTTATTAATAGTAATCAATTACGGGGTCATTAGTTCATAGCCCATATATGGAGTT
CCGCGTTACATAACTTACGGTAAATGGCCCGCCTGGCTGACCGCCCAACGACCCCCGCCCATTGACGTCA
ATAATGACGTATGTTCCCATAGTAACGCCAATAGGGACTTTCCATTGACGTCAATGGGTGGAGTATTTAC
GGTAAACTGCCCACTTGGCAGTACATCAAGTGTATCATATGCCAAGTCCGCCCCCTATTGACGTCAATGA
CGGTAAATGGCCCGCCTGGCATTATGCCCAGTACATGACCTTACGGGACTTTCCTACTTGGCAGTACATC
TACGTATTAGTCATCGCTATTACCATGGTGATGCGGTTTTGGCAGTACACCAATGGGCGTGGATAGCGGT
TTGACTCACGGGGATTTCCAAGTCTCCACCCCATTGACGTCAATGGGAGTTTGTTTTGGCACCAAAATCA
ACGGGACTTTCCAAAATGTCGTAACAACTGCGATCGCCCGCCCCGTTGACGCAAATGGGCGGTAGGCGTG
TACGGTGGGAGGTCTATATAAGCAGAGCTCGTTTAGTGAACCGTCAGATCACTAGAAGCTTTATTGCGGT
AGTTTATCACAGTTAAATTGCTAACGCAGTCAGTGCTTCTGACACAACAGTCTCGAACTTAAGCTGCAGT
GACTCTCTTAAGGTAGCCTTGCAGAAGTTGGTCGTGAGGCACTGGGCAGGTAAGTATCAAGGTTACAAGA
CAGGTTTAAGGAGACCAATAGAAACTGGGCTTGTCGAGACAGAGAAGACTCTTGCGTTTCTGATAGGCAC
CTATTGGTCTTACTGACATCCACTTTGCCTTTCTCTCCACAGGTGTCCACTCCCAGTTCAATTACAGCTC
TTAAGGCTAGAGTACTTAATACGACTCACTATAGGCTAGCCACCATGGACGCACAAACACGACGACGTGA
GCGTCGCGCTGAGAAACAAGCTCAATGGAAAGCTGCAAACCCACCGCTCGAGAATTCACGCGTGGTACCT
CTAGAGATGGCCTACCCATACGATGTTCCAGATTACGCTCCAGACCTTCAAACCAAAGGGCCAATACCTG
GATATGGTTCTGGCTTCAGCTCTGGCGGCATGGACTATGGCATGGTTGGTGGGAAGGAGGCTGGAACCGA
GTCTCGCTTTAAACAGTGGACCTCCATGATGGAGGGGCTGCCCTCTGTAGCCACACAGGAAGCCAATATG
CACAAAAATGGCGCTATAGTGGCCCCTGGTAAAACCCGGGGAGGGTCACCGTACAACCAGTTTGATATCA
TCCCTGGTGACACACTGGGTGGCCATACGGGTCCTGCTGGTGATAGCTGGTTACCTGCCAAATCTCCACC
AACAAATAAAATCGGAAGTAAATCCAGCAATGCCAGTTGGCCTCCAGAATTCCAACCAGGAGTGCCATGG
AAAGGTATCCAAAACATTGACCCTGAATCTGACCCCTATGTCACCCCAGGAAGTGTGCTGGGGGGTACAG
CCACATCTCCCATTGTAGATACTGACCACCAACTGCTGCGGGATAACACCACAGGGTCTAATTCTTCCCT
CAACACCTCGCTGCCTTCACCTGGTGCCTGGCCCTACAGTGCCTCTGACAACTCCTTTACCAACGTTCAT
AGCACTTCAGCAAAGTTCCCTGATTACAAATCAACATGGTCCCCAGATCCCATAGGACACAACCCCACTC
ATCTCTCCAACAAGATGTGGAAAAACCATATTTCCTCCAGGAACACTACACCGCTGCCCCGCCCACCTCC
TGGTCTGACCAACCCCAAACCATCATCTCCCTGGAGCAGCACAGCACCCCGATCAGTCAGGGGGTGGGGG
ACACAGGACTCACGGCTCGCCTCGGCCTCTACCTGGAGTGATGGTGGCTCAGTTCGTCCTAGTTACTGGC
TGGTTCTTCACAATCTCACCCCACAGATTGATGGGTCAACCTTGAGAACGATCTGCATGCAGCATGGCCC
ACTGCTGACATTCCATCTGAATCTAACCCAGGGCACTGCCCTGATCCGATACAGCACCAAACAGGAGGCG
GCCAAGGCCCAAACTGCACTGCACATGTGTGTGTTGGGAAACACTACCATCCTTGCTGAGTTTGCCACTG
ATGATGAAGTCAGCCGCTTTCTGGCACAAGCTCAGCCCCCTACACCTGCAGCAACCCCAAGTGCGCCAGC
TGCGGGGTGGCAGTCGCTGGAGACCGGCCAGAACCAGTCAGATCCCGTGGGACCTGCTCTGAATCTTTTT
GGTGGGTCCACTGGGCTCGGGCAGTGGAGCAGCAGCGCTGGTGGCAGCAGCGGGGCCGATCTTGCTGGCG
CTTCATTGTGGGGGCCCCCAAACTATTCTTCTAGCTTATGGGGAGTCCCAACGGTGGAAGATCCCCATAG
GATGGGCAGCCCTGCTCCTTTACTACCTGGTGACCTTCTGGGAGGAGGGTCGGATTCAATCTGAGCGGCC
GCTTCCCTTTAGTGAGGGTTAATGCTTCGAGCAGACATGATAAGATACATTGATGAGTTTGGACAAACCA
CAACTAGAATGCAGTGAAAAAAATGCTTTATTTGTGAAATTTGTGATGCTATTGCTTTATTTGTAACCAT
TATAAGCTGCAATAAACAAGTTAACAACAACAATTGCATTCATTTTATGTTTCAGGTTCAGGGGGAGATG
TGGGAGGTTTTTTAAAGCAAGTAAAACCTCTACAAATGTGGTAAAATCCGATAAGGATCGATCCGGGCTG
GCGTAATAGCGAAGAGGCCCGCACCGATCGCCCTTCCCAACAGTTGCGCAGCCTGAATGGCGAATGG
[124 nt withheld, positions 3008-3131]
C
[91 nt withheld, positions 3133-3223]
A
[49 nt withheld, positions 3225-3273]
CCTTTGACGTTGGAGTCCACGTTCTTT
[37 nt withheld, positions 3301-3337]
ACCCTATCTCGGTCTATTCTTTTGATTTATAAGGGATTTTGCCGATTTCGGCCTATTGGTTAAAAAATGA
GCTGATTTAACAAAAATTTAACGCGAATTTTAACAAAATATTAACGCTTACAATTTCCTGATGCGGTATT
TTCTCCTTACGCATCTGTGCGGTATTTCACACCGCATACGCGGATCTGCGCAGCACCATGGCCTGAAATA
ACCTCTGAAAGAGGAACTTGGTTAGGTACCTTCTGAGGCGGAAAGAACCAGCTGTGGAATGTGTGTCAGT
TAGGGTGTGGAAAGTCCCCAGGCTCCCCAGCAGGCAGAAGTATGCAAAGCATGCATCTCAATTAGTCAGC
AACCAGGTGTGGAAAGTCCCCAGGCTCCCCAGCAGGCAGAAGTATGCAAAGCATGCATCTCAATTAGTCA
GCAACCATAGTCCCGCCCCTAACTCCGCCCATCCCGCCCCTAACTCCGCCCAGTTCCGCCCATTCTCCGC
CCCATGGCTGACTAATTTTTTTTATTTATGCAGAGGCCGAGGCCGCCTCGGCCTCTGAGCTATTCCAGAA
GTAGTGAGGAGGCTTTTTTGGAGGCCTAGGCTTTTGCAAAAAGCTTGATTCTTCTGACACAACAGTCTCG
AACTTAAGGCTAGAGCCACCATGATTGAACAAGATGGATTGCACGCAGGTTCTCCGGCCGCTTGGGTGGA
GAGGCTATTCGGCTATGACTGGGCACAACAGACAATCGGCTGCTCTGATGCCGCCGTGTTCCGGCTGTCA
GCGCAGGGGCGCCCGGTTCTTTTTGTCAAGACCGACCTGTCCGGTGCCCTGAATGAACTGCAGGACGAGG
CAGCGCGGCTATCGTGGCTGGCCACGACGGGCGTTCCTTGCGCAGCTGTGCTCGACGTTGTCACTGAAGC
GGGAAGGGACTGGCTGCTATTGGGCGAAGTGCCGGGGCAGGATCTCCTGTCATCTCACCTTGCTCCTGCC
GAGAAAGTATCCATCATGGCTGATGCAATGCGGCGGCTGCATACGCTTGATCCGGCTACCTGCCCATTCG
ACCACCAAGCGAAACATCGCATCGAGCGAGCACGTACTCGGATGGAAGCCGGTCTTGTCGATCAGGATGA
TCTGGACGAAGAGCATCAGGGGCTCGCGCCAGCCGAACTGTTCGCCAGGCTCAAGGCGCGCATGCCCGAC
GGCGAGGATCTCGTCGTGACCCATGGCGATGCCTGCTTGCCGAATATCATGGTGGAAAATGGCCGCTTTT
CTGGATTCATCGACTGTGGCCGGCTGGGTGTGGCGGACCGCTATCAGGACATAGCGTTGGCTACCCGTGA
TATTGCTGAAGAGCTTGGCGGCGAATGGGCTGACCGCTTCCTCGTGCTTTACGGTATCGCCGCTCCCGAT
TCGCAGCGCATCGCCTTCTATCGCCTTCTTGACGAGTTCTTCTGAGCGGGACTCTGGGGTTCGAAATGAC
CGACCAAGCGACGCCCAACCTGCCATCACGATGGCCGCAATAAAATATCTTTATTTTCATTACATCTGTG
TGTTGGTTTTTTGTGTGAATCGATAGCGATAAGGATCCGCGTATGGTGCACTCTCAGTACAATCTGCTCT
GATGCCGCATAGTTAAGCCAGCCCCGACACCCGCCAACACCCGCTGACGCGCCCTGACGGGCTTGTCTGC
TCCCGGCATCCGCTTACAGACAAGCTGTGACCGTCTCCGGGAGCTGCATGTGTCAGAGGTTTTCACCGTC
ATCACCGAAACGCGCGAGACGAAAGGGCCTCGTGATACGCCTATTTTTATAGGTTAATGTCATGATAATA
ATGGTTTCTTAGACGTCAGGTGGCACTTTTCGGGGAAATGTGCGCGGAACCCCTATTTGTTTATTTTTCT
AAATACATTCAAATATGTATCCGCTCATGAGACAATAACCCTGATAAATGCTTCAATAATATTGAAAAAG
GAAGAGTATGAGTATTCAACATTTCCGTGTCGCCCTTATTCCCTTTTTTGCGGCATTTTGCCTTCCTGTT
TTTGCTCACCCAGAAACGCTGGTGAAAGTAAAAGATGCTGAAGATCAGTTGGGTGCACGAGTGGGTTACA
TCGAACTGGATCTCAACAGCGGTAAGATCCTTGAGAGTTTTCGCCCCGAAGAACGTTTTCCAATGATGAG
CACTTTTAAAGTTCTGCTATGTGGCGCGGTATTATCCCGTATTGACGCCGGGCAAGAGCAACTCGGTCGC
CGCATACACTATTCTCAGAATGACTTGGTTGAGTACTCACCAGTCACAGAAAAGCATCTTACGGATGGCA
TGACAGTAAGAGAATTATGCAGTGCTGCCATAACCATGAGTGATAACACTGCGGCCAACTTACTTCTGAC
AACGATCGGAGGACCGAAGGAGCTAACCGCTTTTTTGCACAACATGGGGGATCATGTAACTCGCCTTGAT
CGTTGGGAACCGGAGCTGAATGAAGCCATACCAAACGACGAGCGTGACACCACGATGCCTGTAGCAATGG
CAACAACGTTGCGCAAACTATTAACTGGCGAACTACTTACTCTAGCTTCCCGGCAACAATTAATAGACTG
GATGGAGGCGGATAAAGTTGCAGGACCACTTCTGCGCTCGGCCCTTCCGGCTGGCTGGTTTATTGCTGAT
AAATCTGGAGCCGGTGAGCGTGGGTCTCGCGGTATCATTGCAGCACTGGGGCCAGATGGTAAGCCCTCCC
GTATCGTAGTTATCTACACGACGGGGAGTCAGGCAACTATGGATGAACGAAATAGACAGATCGCTGAGAT
AGGTGCCTCACTGATTAAGCATTGGTAACTGTCAGACCAAGTTTACTCATATATACTTTAGATTGATTTA
AAACTTCATTTTTAATTTAAAAGGATCTAGGTGAAGATCCTTTTTGATAATCTCATGACCAAAATCCCTT
AACGTGAGTTTTCGTTCCACTGAGCGTCAGACCCCGTAGAAAAGATCAAAGGATCTTCTTGAGATCCTTT
TTTTCTGCGCGTAATCTGCTGCTTGCAAACAAAAAAACCACCGCTACCAGCGGTGGTTTGTTTGCCGGAT
CAAGAGCTACCAACTCTTTTTCCGAAGGTAACTGGCTTCAGCAGAGCGCAGATACCAAATACTGTTCTTC
TAGTGTAGCCGTAGTTAGGCCACCACTTCAAGAACTCTGTAGCACCGCCTACATACCTCGCTCTGCTAAT
CCTGTTACCAGTGGCTGCTGCCAGTGGCGATAAGTCGTGTCTTACCGGGTTGGACTCAAGACGATAGTTA
CCGGATAAGGCGCAGCGGTCGGGCTGAACGGGGGGTTCGTGCACACAGCCCAGCTTGGAGCGAACGACCT
ACACCGAACTGAGATACCTACAGCGTGAGCTATGAGAAAGCGCCACGCTTCCCGAAGGGAGAAAGGCGGA
CAGGTATCCGGTAAGCGGCAGGGTCGGAACAGGAGAGCGCACGAGGGAGCTTCCAGGGGGAAACGCCTGG
TATCTTTATAGTCCTGTCGGGTTTCGCCACCTCTGACTTGAGCGTCGATTTTTGTGATGCTCGTCAGGGG
GGCGGAGCCTATGGAAAAACGCCAGCAACGCGGCCTTTTTACGGTTCCTGGCCTTTTGCTGGCCTTTTGC
TCACATGGCTCGACAGATCT
